Addgene plasmid #235093: pCAG-MCP-Lbr-V5-mCherry
Purpose: Lbr mCherry fusion protein with MCP domain
Depositing lab: Mitchell Guttman. Depositing organization: California Institute of Technology. Publication: Genome organization around nuclear speckles drives mRNA splicing efficiency. Bhat P, Chow A, Emert B, Ettlin O, Quinodoz SA, Strehle M, Takei Y, Burr A, Goronzy IN, Chen AW, Huang W, Ferrer JLM, Soehalim E, Goh ST, Chari T, Sullivan DK, Blanco MR, Guttman M. Nature. 2024 May;629(8014):1165-1173. doi: 10.1038/s41586-024-07429-6. Epub 2024 May 8. PubMed 38720076.
Backbone
  Vector backbone: pCAG-NSTF-DEST-V5-mCherry
  Vector type: Mammalian Expression
Growth in bacteria
  Bacterial resistance: Ampicillin, 100 μg/mL
  Growth temperature: 30°C
  Growth strain: DH5alpha
  Copy number: High Copy
Gene/Insert
  Gene/Insert name: pCAG-MCP-Lbr-V5-mCherry
  Species: H. sapiens (human)
  Entrez Gene: LBR (a.k.a. C14SR, DHCR14B, LMN2R, PHA, PHASK, TDRD18)
  Promoter: CAG
  Cloning method: Gateway Cloning
Terms and licenses: Academic/Nonprofit Terms; Industry Terms: Not Available to Industry
How to cite: pCAG-MCP-Lbr-V5-mCherry was a gift from Mitchell Guttman (Addgene plasmid # 235093 ; http://n2t.net/addgene:235093 ; RRID:Addgene_235093)
