[The description below was written by a language model from this plasmid's Addgene catalogue record and pLannotate feature annotations shown in this document.]
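Description:
pCAG-MCP-Lbr-V5-mCherry is a 9.9 kb mammalian expression plasmid built by Gateway recombination into the pCAG-NSTF-DEST-V5-mCherry destination backbone. It is propagated in E. coli through a high-copy ColE1/pUC-type origin and selected with ampicillin via the β-lactamase gene. An SV40 origin is also annotated, which can support episomal replication in cells expressing large T antigen.

The payload is a single fusion open reading frame driven by the CAG promoter, represented in the annotation by the CMV enhancer and the chicken β-actin/rabbit β-globin chimeric intron. The reading frame begins with two consecutive phage coat protein segments. One is matched to the MS2 capsid protein and the other to the related phage GA capsid protein, which most likely reflects a tandem MCP (MS2 coat protein) module with diverged coding sequences, although the record does not say so explicitly. MCP binds MS2 RNA stem-loops. It is followed by an attB1 site, the human lamin B receptor (LBR) coding sequence, attB2, a V5 epitope tag and mCherry. A very short hit to an mVenus fragment upstream of attB1 is probably linker sequence rather than a functional element. Downstream, an EMCV IRES links puromycin N-acetyltransferase to the same transcript, ending in a bGH polyadenylation signal, so puromycin selection enriches for cells expressing the fusion.

LBR is an inner nuclear membrane protein, so the fusion would be expected to place an MS2-hairpin-binding domain at the nuclear periphery, with mCherry and V5 allowing visualisation and detection. The record gives the purpose only as an Lbr-mCherry fusion with an MCP domain. The associated study concerns genome organisation around nuclear speckles and splicing efficiency, which is consistent with its use for tethering MS2-tagged RNAs to a defined nuclear location.
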