Features (pLannotate 1.2.2; 28 found; start..end, strand, type, name):
     41..629     -  rep_origin     ori: high-copy-number ColE1/pMB1/pBR322/pUC origin of replication
    800..1660    -  CDS            AmpR: β-lactamase; bla; confers resistance to ampicillin, carbenicillin, and related antibiotics
   1661..1677    -  promoter       AmpR promoter (fragment): bla
   2253..2387    +  polyA_signal   SV40 poly(A) signal: SV40 polyadenylation signal
   2401..2780    +  enhancer       CMV enhancer: human cytomegalovirus immediate early enhancer
   3058..4074    +  intron         chimeric intron: chimera between introns from chicken β-actin and rabbit β-globin
   4162..4518    +  CDS            CAPSD_BPGA (fragment): Experimental evidence at protein level: Swiss-Prot protein existence level 1. Acts as a translational repressor of viral replicase synthesis late in infection. This latter function is the result of capsid protein interaction with an RNA hairpin which contains the replicase ribosome-binding site. From Enterobacteria phage GA (Bacteriophage GA).
   4546..4896    +  CDS            CAPSD_BPMS2 (fragment): Experimental evidence at protein level: Swiss-Prot protein existence level 1. Acts as a translational repressor of viral replicase synthesis late in infection. This latter function is the result of capsid protein interaction with an RNA hairpin which contains the replicase ribosome-binding site. From Escherichia phage MS2 (Bacteriophage MS2).
   4924..4944    +  CDS            VN155(I152L) (fragment): improved N-terminal fragment of mVenus for use in bimolecular fluorescence complementation (BiFC) (Kodama and Hu, 2010)
   4958..4975    +  protein_bind   attB1 (fragment): mutant version of attB; core recombination site for the Gateway® BP reaction BP Clonase™
   4981..6825    +  CDS            LBR: LBR_HUMAN - Experimental evidence at protein level: Swiss-Prot protein existence level 1. Catalyzes the reduction of the C14-unsaturated bond of lanosterol, as part of the metabolic pathway leading to cholesterol biosynthesis (PubMed:9630650, PubMed:12618959, PubMed:16784888, PubMed:21327084, PubMed:27336722). Plays a critical role in myeloid cell cholesterol biosynthesis which is essential to both myeloid cell growth and functional maturation (By similarity). Mediates the activation of NADPH oxidases, perhaps by maintaining critical levels of cholesterol required for membrane lipid raft forma
   6827..6851    -  protein_bind   attB2: mutant version of attB; recombination site for the Gateway® BP reaction BP Clonase™
   6859..6900    +  CDS            V5 tag: epitope tag from simian virus 5
   6901..7611    +  CDS            mCherry: monomeric derivative of DsRed fluorescent protein (Shaner et al., 2004) mammalian codon-optimized
   7666..7689    -  misc_feature   MCS (fragment): pBluescript multiple cloning site
   7809..8271    +  misc_feature   IRES: internal ribosome entry site (IRES) of the encephalomyocarditis virus (EMCV)
   8285..8884    +  CDS            PuroR: puromycin N-acetyltransferase; pac from Streptomyces alboniger; confers resistance to puromycin
   8971..9195    +  polyA_signal   bGH poly(A) signal: bovine growth hormone polyadenylation signal
   9199..9215    +  promoter       SV40 promoter (fragment): SV40 enhancer and early promoter
   9266..9282    -  protein_bind   lac operator: The lac repressor binds to the lac operator to inhibit transcription in E. coli. This inhibition can be relieved by adding lactose or isopropyl-β-D-thiogalactopyranoside (IPTG). lac repressor encoded by lacI
   9290..9320    -  promoter       lac promoter: promoter for the E. coli lac operon
   9335..9356    -  protein_bind   CAP binding site: CAP binding activates transcription in the presence of cAMP. E. coli catabolite activator protein
   9369..9408    -  CDS            lacI (fragment): lac repressor; lacI; The lac repressor binds to the lac operator to inhibit transcription in E. coli. This inhibition can be relieved by adding lactose or isopropyl-β-D-thiogalactopyranoside (IPTG).
   9415..9437    +  promoter       SV40 promoter (fragment): SV40 enhancer and early promoter
   9461..9596    +  rep_origin     SV40 ori: SV40 origin of replication
   9616..9750    +  polyA_signal   SV40 poly(A) signal: SV40 polyadenylation signal
   9752..9806    -  CDS            lacI (fragment): lac repressor; lacI; The lac repressor binds to the lac operator to inhibit transcription in E. coli. This inhibition can be relieved by adding lactose or isopropyl-β-D-thiogalactopyranoside (IPTG).
   9808..9941    -  rep_origin     RSF ori (fragment): Plasmids containing the RSF 1030 origin of replication can be propagated in E. coli cells that contain additional plasmids with compatible origins.
>Addgene plasmid #235093 | pCAG-MCP-Lbr-V5-mCherry | addgene full sequence | sequence record 472025 | Addgene NGS Result
AAAAGGCCAGGAACCGTAAAAAGGCCGCGTTGCTGGCGTTTTTCCATAGGCTCCGCCCCCCTGACGAGCA
TCACAAAAATCGACGCTCAAGTCAGAGGTGGCGAAACCCGACAGGACTATAAAGATACCAGGCGTTTCCC
CCTGGAAGCTCCCTCGTGCGCTCTCCTGTTCCGACCCTGCCGCTTACCGGATACCTGTCCGCCTTTCTCC
CTTCGGGAAGCGTGGCGCTTTCTCATAGCTCACGCTGTAGGTATCTCAGTTCGGTGTAGGTCGTTCGCTC
CAAGCTGGGCTGTGTGCACGAACCCCCCGTTCAGCCCGACCGCTGCGCCTTATCCGGTAACTATCGTCTT
GAGTCCAACCCGGTAAGACACGACTTATCGCCACTGGCAGCAGCCACTGGTAACAGGATTAGCAGAGCGA
GGTATGTAGGCGGTGCTACAGAGTTCTTGAAGTGGTGGCCTAACTACGGCTACACTAGAAGAACAGTATT
TGGTATCTGCGCTCTGCTGAAGCCAGTTACCTTCGGAAAAAGAGTTGGTAGCTCTTGATCCGGCAAACAA
ACCACCGCTGGTAGCGGTGGTTTTTTTGTTTGCAAGCAGCAGATTACGCGCAGAAAAAAAGGATCTCAAG
AAGATCCTTTGATCTTTTCTACGGGGTCTGACGCTCAGTGGAACGAAAACTCACGTTAAGGGATTTTGGT
CATGAGATTATCAAAAAGGATCTTCACCTAGATCCTTTTAAATTAAAAATGAAGTTTTAAATCAATCTAA
AGTATATATGAGTAAACTTGGTCTGACAGTTACCAATGCTTAATCAGTGAGGCACCTATCTCAGCGATCT
GTCTATTTCGTTCATCCATAGTTGCCTGACTCCCCGTCGTGTAGATAACTACGATACGGGAGGGCTTACC
ATCTGGCCCCAGTGCTGCAATGATACCGCGAGACCCACGCTCACCGGCTCCAGATTTATCAGCAATAAAC
CAGCCAGCCGGAAGGGCCGAGCGCAGAAGTGGTCCTGCAACTTTATCCGCCTCCATCCAGTCTATTAATT
GTTGCCGGGAAGCTAGAGTAAGTAGTTCGCCAGTTAATAGTTTGCGCAACGTTGTTGCCATTGCTACAGG
CATCGTGGTGTCACGCTCGTCGTTTGGTATGGCTTCATTCAGCTCCGGTTCCCAACGATCAAGGCGAGTT
ACATGATCCCCCATGTTGTGCAAAAAAGCGGTTAGCTCCTTCGGTCCTCCGATCGTTGTCAGAAGTAAGT
TGGCCGCAGTGTTATCACTCATGGTTATGGCAGCACTGCATAATTCTCTTACTGTCATGCCATCCGTAAG
ATGCTTTTCTGTGACTGGTGAGTACTCAACCAAGTCATTCTGAGAATAGTGTATGCGGCGACCGAGTTGC
TCTTGCCCGGCGTCAATACGGGATAATACCGCGCCACATAGCAGAACTTTAAAAGTGCTCATCATTGGAA
AACGTTCTTCGGGGCGAAAACTCTCAAGGATCTTACCGCTGTTGAGATCCAGTTCGATGTAACCCACTCG
TGCACCCAACTGATCTTCAGCATCTTTTACTTTCACCAGCGTTTCTGGGTGAGCAAAAACAGGAAGGCAA
AATGCCGCAAAAAAGGGAATAAGGGCGACACGGAAATGTTGAATACTCATACTCTTCCTTTTTCAATGAC
CGCTTTGGAAAAACAAAGACTGTATTTCCTGGAAATTAATGTTTATTCAATAAACTGTGTATTCAGCTAT
ATTCACATAGTGGTGAGGCTGAAATGAGGCGGGAAGAGGCGGTTGGGGCTTAATTATATCAATTTGGGTG
GCCCCACAGCGCCTCCAAGGCGCCAGTCCTGTTTTGACAAGTTGCCTCTGGAAGCCTCTCTTCTTTTTCT
CCAGAGTAAGCGGAGGCCAGGGGCCCCCGGCCTCTGCTTAATACTAAAAAAAACAGCTGTTGTCATAGTA
ATGATTGGGTGGAAACATTCCAGGCCTGGGTGGAGAGGCTTTTTGCTTCCTCTTGCAAAACCACACTGAC
ATTCCAGGCCTGGGTGGAGAGGCTTTTTGCTTCCTCTTGCAAAACCACACTGCCCTCTGGAGGGCAGTTG
CCTAGCAACTAATTAAAAGAGGATGTCGCACGGCCAGCTGCGGTCAGTTAGTCACTTCCTGCTTAACTGA
CTTGACATTTTCTATTTTAAGAGTCGGGAGGAAAATTACTGTGTTGGAGGCCCTCCGCCATCTTCTGAAG
CTGAATCGAATTAACTTGTTTATTGCAGCTTATAATGGTTACAAATAAAGCAATAGCATCACAAATTTCA
CAAATAAAGCATTTTTTTCACTGCATTCTAGTTGTGGTTTGTCCAAACTCATCAATGTATCTTATCATGT
CTGGATCTGATATCATCGTCGACATTGATTATTGACTAGTTATTAATAGTAATCAATTACGGGGTCATTA
GTTCATAGCCCATATATGGAGTTCCGCGTTACATAACTTACGGTAAATGGCCCGCCTGGCTGACCGCCCA
ACGACCCCCGCCCATTGACGTCAATAATGACGTATGTTCCCATAGTAACGCCAATAGGGACTTTCCATTG
ACGTCAATGGGTGGAGTATTTACGGTAAACTGCCCACTTGGCAGTACATCAAGTGTATCATATGCCAAGT
ACGCCCCCTATTGACGTCAATGACGGTAAATGGCCCGCCTGGCATTATGCCCAGTACATGACCTTATGGG
ACTTTCCTACTTGGCAGTACATCTACGTATTAGTCATCGCTATTACCATGGTCGAGGTGAGCCCCACGTT
CTGCTTCACTCTCCCCATCTCCCCCCCCTCCCCACCCCCAATTTTGTATTTATTTATTTTTTAATTATTT
TGTGCAGCGATGGGGGCGGGGGGGGGGGGGGGGCGCGCCRGGGGGGGGGGGGGGGGGGGGGGGGGGGGGG
GGGGSGRGGSGGRGRGGKGCGGCGGCAGCCAATCAGAGCGGCGCGCTCCGAAAGTTTCCTTTTATGGCGA
GGCGGCGGCGGCGGCGGCCCTATAAAAAGCGAAGCGCGCGGCGGGCGGGAGTCGCTGCGCGCTGCCTTCG
CCCCGTGCCCCGCTCCGCCGCCGCCTCGCGCCGCCCGCCCCGGCTCTGACTGACCGCGTTACTCCCACAG
GTGAGCGGGCGGGACGGCCCTTCTCCTCCGGGCTGTAATTAGCGCTTGGTTTAATGACGGCTTGTTTCTT
TTCTGTGGCTGCGTGAAAGCCTTGAGGGGCTCCGGGAGGGCCCTTTGTGCGGGGGGAGCGGCTCGGGGGG
TGCGTGCGTGTGTGTGTGCGTGGGGAGCGCCGCGTGCGGCTCCGCGCTGCCCGGCGGCTGTGAGCGCTGC
GGGCGCGGCGCGGGGCTTTGTGCGCTCCGCAGTGTGCGCGAGGGGAGCGCGGCCGGGGGCGGTGCCCCGC
GGTGCGGGGGGGGCTGCGAGGGGAACAAAGGCTGCGTGCGGGGTGTGTGCGTGGGGGGGTGAGCAGGGGG
TGTGGGCGCGTCGGTCGGGCTGCAACCCCCCCTGCACCCCCCTCCCCGAGTTGCTGAGCACGGCCCGGCT
TCGGGTGCGGGGCTCCGTACGGGGCGTGGCGCGGGGCTCGCCGTGCCGGGCGGGGGGTGGCGGCAGGKGG
GGGTGCCGGGCGGGGCGGGGCCGCCYCGGGCCGGGGRGGGCTCGGGGGRGGGGCGCGGCGGCCCCCGGAG
CGCCGGCGGCTGTCGAGGCGCGGCGAGCCGCAGCCATTGCCTTTTATGGTAATCGTGCGAGAGGGCGCAG
GGACTTCCTTTGTCCCAAATCTGTGCGGAGCCGAAATCTGGGAGGCGCCGCCGCACCCCCTCTAGCGGGC
GCGGGGCGAAGCGGTGCGGCGCCGGCAGGAAGGAAATGGGCGGGGAGGGCCTTCGTGCGTCGCCGCGCCG
CCGTCCCCTTCTCCCTCTCCAGCCTCGGGGCTGTCCGCGGGGGGACGGCTGCCTTCGGGGGGGACGGGGC
AGGGCGGGGTTCGGCTTCTGGCGTGTGACCGGCGGCTCTAGAGCCTCTGCTAACCATGTTCATGCCTTCT
TCTTTTTCCTACAGCTCCTGGGCAACGTGCTGGTTATTGTGCTGTCTCATCATTTTGGCAAAGAATTCCT
CGAGGCTAGCCGTCGAAGAATTCTCACGCGTGCCACCATGGCCAGCAACTTCACCCAGTTCGTGCTGGTG
GACAACGGCGGCACCGGCGACGTGACCGTGGCCCCCAGCAACTTCGCCAACGGCATCGCCGAGTGGATCA
GCAGCAACAGCCGCAGCCAGGCCTACAAGGTGACCTGCAGCGTGCGCCAGAGCAGCGCCCAGAACCGCAA
GTACACCATCAAGGTGGAGGTGCCCAAGGGCGCCTGGCGCAGCTACCTGAACATGGAGCTGACCATCCCC
ATCTTCGCCACCAACAGCGACTGCGAGCTGATCGTGAAGGCCATGCAGGGCCTGCTGAAGGACGGCAACC
CCATCCCCAGCGCCATCGCCGCCAACAGCGGCATCTACGGCGGCGCTGGAGGTGCAGGTGGATCCATGGC
CAGCAACTTCACCCAGTTCGTGCTGGTGGACAACGGCGGCACCGGCGACGTGACCGTGGCCCCCAGCAAC
TTCGCCAACGGCATCGCCGAGTGGATCAGCAGCAACAGCCGCAGCCAGGCCTACAAGGTGACCTGCAGCG
TGCGCCAGAGCAGCGCCCAGAACCGCAAGTACACCATCAAGGTGGAGGTGCCCAAGGGCGCCTGGCGCAG
CTACCTGAACATGGAGCTGACCATCCCCATCTTCGCCACCAACAGCGACTGCGAGCTGATCGTGAAGGCC
ATGCAGGGCCTGCTGAAGGACGGCAACCCCATCCCCAGCGCCATCGCCGCCAACAGCGGCATCTACGGCG
GCGCTGGAGGTGCAGGTGGATCCGTGAGCAAGGGCGAGGAGCTGGTCGGCGCGCCAACAAGTTTGTACAA
AAAAGTTGGCATGCCAAGTAGGAAATTTGCCGATGGTGAAGTGGTAAGAGGTCGATGGCCTGGGAGTTCA
CTTTATTATGAAGTAGAAATTCTGAGCCACGACAGCACCTCCCAGCTTTACACTGTGAAGTATAAAGATG
GAACAGAGCTTGAATTGAAAGAGAATGATATTAAGCCTTTAACTTCCTTTAGGCAAAGGAAAGGTGGCTC
AACTTCCAGTTCCCCTTCCAGACGCCGAGGGAGTCGATCAAGGTCACGCTCCCGATCCCCTGGTCGACCA
CCTAAAAGTGCCCGCCGATCTGCTTCTGCTTCCCACCAGGCCGACATTAAGGAAGCAAGGAGGGAAGTGG
AAGTTAAATTGACTCCGCTGATTCTGAAGCCATTTGGAAATAGCATCAGCAGATATAATGGGGAGCCTGA
GCATATTGAGAGAAATGACGCACCTCATAAAAATACACAGGAAAAATTCAGTTTGTCACAAGAAAGCAGT
TACATAGCAACACAGTATAGCCTTCGTCCAAGAAGAGAAGAAGTCAAATTAAAAGAAATAGATTCTAAGG
AAGAAAAATACGTTGCAAAAGAACTGGCAGTGAGAACCTTTGAAGTGACCCCCATCCGGGCAAAGGACTT
GGAGTTTGGAGGAGTACCTGGTGTGTTTCTCATCATGTTTGGCCTGCCTGTGTTCCTCTTCCTGTTGCTG
TTGATGTGTAAACAGAAAGATCCCAGTCTTCTGAATTTCCCTCCTCCTTTGCCAGCTTTGTATGAGTTAT
GGGAAACCAGAGTATTTGGGGTCTACCTCCTGTGGTTTTTGATTCAAGTCCTGTTCTACCTACTGCCAAT
TGGAAAGGTTGTAGAAGGAACGCCTCTTATTGATGGAAGAAGACTCAAGTATAGATTAAATGGATTCTAT
GCTTTTATCCTGACATCTGCAGTCATCGGAACATCTCTCTTCCAGGGCGTAGAGTTTCATTACGTGTACA
GTCATTTTCTTCAGTTTGCACTTGCGGCCACTGTTTTTTGTGTGGTCTTGAGTGTGTATCTCTACATGCG
CTCTTTGAAAGCGCCCCGGAATGACCTGTCGCCTGCCAGCTCTGGAAATGCTGTCTATGATTTCTTCATT
GGCCGTGAATTAAACCCTCGAATTGGTACTTTTGATCTCAAATACTTTTGTGAATTGCGCCCCGGATTGA
TTGGATGGGTGGTTATTAACTTGGTGATGCTTTTGGCTGAAATGAAAATACAGGACCGCGCTGTTCCATC
CTTGGCCATGATTTTAGTTAATAGTTTCCAGCTTCTCTATGTGGTGGATGCTCTCTGGAATGAGGAAGCG
TTGTTGACGACCATGGACATCATCCACGATGGATTTGGATTCATGCTGGCTTTTGGAGACTTGGTGTGGG
TTCCCTTTATTTACAGCTTCCAAGCCTTTTATTTAGTCAGTCATCCAAATGAAGTGTCTTGGCCAATGGC
TTCTCTAATTATTGTTCTGAAACTTTGTGGTTATGTAATCTTCCGAGGTGCAAATTCTCAGAAAAATGCA
TTCCGGAAAAATCCCAGTGATCCAAAGCTTGCACATTTAAAAACCATTCATACTTCAACGGGAAAAAATC
TTCTAGTTTCTGGATGGTGGGGCTTTGTTCGCCACCCCAATTACTTGGGTGATCTCATCATGGCCTTGGC
GTGGTCCCTCCCATGTGGTTTTAACCACATTCTGCCTTATTTCTACATAATTTATTTCACCATGTTGCTT
GTCCACCGAGAAGCTCGTGACGAGTACCACTGTAAGAAGAAATACGGCGTGGCTTGGGAAAAGTACTGTC
AGCGTGTGCCCTACCGTATATTTCCATACATCTACTACCCAACTTTCTTGTACAAAGTGGTTGATATCGG
TAAGCCTATCCCTAACCCTCTCCTCGGTCTCGATTCTACGATGGTGAGCAAGGGCGAGGAGGATAACATG
GCCATCATCAAGGAGTTCATGCGCTTCAAGGTGCACATGGAGGGCTCCGTGAACGGCCACGAGTTCGAGA
TCGAGGGCGAGGGCGAGGGCCGCCCCTACGAGGGCACCCAGACCGCCAAGCTGAAGGTGACCAAGGGTGG
CCCCCTGCCCTTCGCCTGGGACATCCTGTCCCCTCAGTTCATGTACGGCTCCAAGGCCTACGTGAAGCAC
CCCGCCGACATCCCCGACTACTTGAAGCTGTCCTTCCCCGAGGGCTTCAAGTGGGAGCGCGTGATGAACT
TCGAGGACGGCGGCGTGGTGACCGTGACCCAGGACTCCTCCCTGCAGGACGGCGAGTTCATCTACAAGGT
GAAGCTGCGCGGCACCAACTTCCCCTCCGACGGCCCCGTAATGCAGAAGAAGACCATGGGCTGGGAGGCC
TCCTCCGAGCGGATGTACCCCGAGGACGGCGCCCTGAAGGGCGAGATCAAGCAGAGGCTGAAGCTGAAGG
ACGGCGGCCACTACGACGCTGAGGTCAAGACCACCTACAAGGCCAAGAAGCCCGTGCAGCTGCCCGGCGC
CTACAACGTCAACATCAAGTTGGACATCACCTCCCACAACGAGGACTACACCATCGTGGAACAGTACGAA
CGCGCCGAGGGCCGCCACTCCACCGGCGGCATGGACGAGCTGTACAAGTAGTAATGAACTAGTACCGGTT
AAGTCGACAATCAACGCGTTAAGTCGACAGGCCGCTCGATAAGCTTGATATCGAATTCCGCCCCCCCCCC
CTCTCCCTCCCCCCCCCCTAACGTTACTGGCCGAAGCCGCTTGGAATAAGGCCGGTGTGCGTTTGTCTAT
ATGTTATTTTCCACCATATTGCCGTCTTTTGGCAATGTGAGGGCCCGGAAACCTGGCCCTGTCTTCTTGA
CGAGCATTCCTAGGGGTCTTTCCCCTCTCGCCAAAGGAATGCAAGGTCTGTTGAATGTCGTGAAGGAAGC
AGTTCCTCTGGAAGCTTCTTGAAGACAAACAACGTCTGTAGCGACCCTTTGCAGGCAGCGGAACCCCCCA
CCTGGCGACAGGTGCCTCTGCGGCCAAAAGCCACGTGTATAAGATACACCTGCAAAGGCGGCACAACCCC
AGTGCCACGTTGTGAGTTGGATAGTTGTGGAAAGAGTCAAATGGCTCTCCTCAAGCGTATTCAACAAGGG
GCTGAAGGATGCCCAGAAGGTACCCCATTGTATGGGATCTGATCTGGGGCCTCGGTGCACATGCTTTACA
TGTGTTTAGTCGAGGTTAAAAAAACGTCTAGGCCCCCCGAACCACGGGGACGTGGTTTTCCTTTGAAAAA
CACGATGATAATATGGCCACAACCATGACCGAGTACAAGCCCACGGTGCGCCTCGCCACCCGCGACGACG
TCCCCAGGGCCGTACGCACCCTCGCCGCCGCGTTCGCCGACTACCCCGCCACGCGCCACACCGTCGATCC
GGACCGCCACATCGAGCGGGTCACCGAGCTGCAAGAACTCTTCCTCACGCGCGTCGGGCTCGACATCGGC
AAGGTGTGGGTCGCGGACGACGGCGCCGCGGTGGCGGTCTGGACCACGCCGGAGAGCGTCGAAGCGGGGG
CGGTGTTCGCCGAGATCGGCCCGCGCATGGCCGAGTTGAGCGGTTCCCGGCTGGCCGCGCAGCAACAGAT
GGAAGGCCTCCTGGCGCCGCACCGGCCCAAGGAGCCCGCGTGGTTCCTGGCCACCGTCGGCGTCTCGCCC
GACCACCAGGGCAAGGGTCTGGGCAGCGCCGTCGTGCTCCCCGGAGTGGAGGCGGCCGAGCGCGCCGGGG
TGCCCGCCTTCCTGGAGACCTCCGCGCCCCGCAACCTCCCCTTCTACGAGCGGCTCGGCTTCACCGTCAC
CGCCGACGTCGAGGTGCCCGAAGGACCGCGCACCTGGTGCATGACCCGCAAGCCCGGTGCCTGACGCCCG
CCCCACGACCCGCAGCGCCCGACCGAAAGGAGCGCACGACCCCATGCATCGATGATCTAGAGCTCGCTGA
TCAGCCTCGACTGTGCCTTCTAGTTGCCAGCCATCTGTTGTTTGCCCCTCCCCCGTGCCTTCCTTGACCC
TGGAAGGTGCCACTCCCACTGTCCTTTCCTAATAAAATGAGGAAATTGCATCGCATTGTCTGAGTAGGTG
TCATTCTATTCTGGGGGGTGGGGTGGGGCAGGACAGCAAGGGGGAGGATTGGGAAGACAATAGCAGGCAT
GCTGGGGATGCGGTGGGCTCTATGGCTTCTGAGGCGGAAAGAACCTGCAGCCCAAGCTTGGCGTAATCAT
GGTCATAGCTGTTTCCTGTGTGAAATTGTTATCCGCTCACAATTCCACACAACATACGAGCCGGAAGCAT
AAAGTGTAAAGCCTGGGGTGCCTAATGAGTGAGCTAACTCACATTAATTGCGTTGCGCTCACTGCCCGCT
TTCCAGTCGGGAAACCTGTCGTGCCAGCGGATCCGCATCTCAATTAGTCAGCAACCATAGTCCCGCCCCT
AACTCCGCCCATCCCGCCCCTAACTCCGCCCAGTTCCGCCCATTCTCCGCCCCATGGCTGACTAATTTTT
TTTATTTATGCAGAGGCCGAGGCCGCCTCGGCCTCTGAGCTATTCCAGAAGTAGTGAGGAGGCTTTTTTG
GAGGCCTAGGCTTTTGCAAAAAGCTAACTTGTTTATTGCAGCTTATAATGGTTACAAATAAAGCAATAGC
ATCACAAATTTCACAAATAAAGCATTTTTTTCACTGCATTCTAGTTGTGGTTTGTCCAAACTCATCAATG
TATCTTATCATGTCTGGATCCGCTGCATTAATGAATCGGCCAACGCGCGGGGAGAGGCGGTTTGCGTATT
GGGCGCTCTTCCGCTTCCTCGCTCACTGACTCGCTGCGCTCGGTCGTTCGGCTGCGGCGAGCGGTATCAG
CTCACTCAAAGGCGGTAATACGGTTATCCACAGAATCAGGGGATAACGCAGGAAAGAACATGTGAGCAAA
AGGCCAGC
